Addgene plasmid #43048: I-CCCC
Depositing lab: Chad Cowan & Kiran Musunuru. Depositing organization: Harvard University. Publication: A TALEN Genome-Editing System for Generating Human Stem Cell-Based Disease Models. Ding Q, Lee YK, Schaefer EA, Peters DT, Veres A, Kim K, Kuperwasser N, Motola DL, Meissner TB, Hendriks WT, Trevisan M, Gupta RM, Moisan A, Banks E, Friesen M, Schinzel RT, Xia F, Tang A, Xia Y, Figueroa E, Wann A, Ahfeldt T, Daheron L, Zhang F, Rubin LL, Peng LF, Chung RT, Musunuru K, Cowan CA. Cell Stem Cell. 2012 Dec 12. pii: S1934-5909(12)00645-5. doi: 10.1016/j.stem.2012.11.011. PubMed 23246482.
Backbone
  Vector backbone: pCRII-TOPO
  Backbone manufacturer: Invitrogen
  Backbone size w/o insert (bp): 3973
  Vector type: Bacterial Cloning
Growth in bacteria
  Bacterial resistance: Ampicillin and Kanamycin, 100 & 50 μg/mL
  Growth temperature: 37°C
  Growth strain: Top10
  Copy number: High Copy
Gene/Insert
  Gene/Insert name: I-CCCC
  Species: Synthetic
  Insert size (bp): 424
  Cloning method: TOPO Cloning
  Sequencing primers: 5′ T7; 3′ M13-rev
Terms and licenses: Academic/Nonprofit Terms; Industry Terms: Not Available to Industry
How to cite: I-CCCC was a gift from Chad Cowan & Kiran Musunuru (Addgene plasmid # 43048 ; http://n2t.net/addgene:43048 ; RRID:Addgene_43048)
