[The description below was written by a language model from this plasmid's Addgene catalogue record.]
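Description:
I-CCCC is a bacterial cloning plasmid built on the commercial pCRII-TOPO backbone (about 4 kb without insert), into which a 424 bp synthetic fragment was introduced by TOPO cloning. It is maintained as a high-copy plasmid in E. coli and is selected with both ampicillin and kanamycin, consistent with the dual resistance markers carried by this backbone. The record lists T7 and M13-reverse as the sequencing primers, so these priming sites flank the cloning site and allow the insert to be verified from either side. No feature table is supplied, so the origin of replication and other backbone elements are not itemised here.

The insert is described only by its name and as synthetic; the record does not spell out its composition or function. The plasmid was deposited in connection with a TALEN genome-editing system developed for generating human stem cell-based disease models. In that context, the name and insert size are consistent with a pre-assembled block of four TALE repeat modules, each specifying cytosine, with the "I" prefix plausibly marking the block's position in a hierarchical assembly scheme. This reading is an inference from the name and the associated publication rather than something stated in the catalogue fields. No promoter, tag, reporter or eukaryotic expression element is recorded for the insert, and the vector type is given simply as bacterial cloning. The plasmid is therefore best regarded as a storage and source clone for a DNA part used in building larger TALEN constructs, not as an expression vector in its own right.
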