>Addgene plasmid #43048 | I-CCCC | depositor partial sequence | sequence record 58313 | I-CCCC sequence 424 bps
CGTCTCCTGACCCCAGAGCAGGTCGTGGCGATCGCAAGCCACGACGGAGGAAAGCAAGCCTTGGAAACAG
TACAGAGGCTGTTGCCTGTGCTGTGCCAAGCGCACGGACTCACCCCAGAGCAGGTCGTGGCGATCGCAAG
CCACGACGGAGGAAAGCAAGCCTTGGAAACAGTACAGAGGCTGTTGCCTGTGCTGTGCCAAGCGCACGGC
CTCACCCCAGAGCAGGTCGTGGCGATCGCAAGCCACGACGGAGGAAAGCAAGCCTTGGAAACAGTACAGA
GGCTGTTGCCTGTGCTGTGCCAAGCGCACGGATTAACCCCAGAGCAGGTCGTGGCGATCGCAAGCCACGA
CGGAGGAAAGCAAGCCTTGGAAACAGTACAGAGGCTGTTGCCTGTGCTGTGCCAAGCGCACGGCTTAAGA
GACG
