>Addgene plasmid #43048 | I-CCCC | addgene partial sequence | sequence record 59911 | M13-F20 5'-TGTAAAACGACGGCCAGT-3'
CTATAGGGCGAATTGGGCCCTCTAGATGCATGCTCGAGCGGCCGCCAGTGTGATGGATATCTGCAGAATT
CGCCCTTATATAGATGCCGTCCTAGCGCGTCTCCTGACCCCAGAGCAGGTCGTGGCGATCGCAAGCCACG
ACGGAGGAAAGCAAGCCTTGGAAACAGTACAGAGGCTGTTGCCTGTGCTGTGCCAAGCGCACGGACTCAC
CCCAGAGCAGGTCGTGGCGATCGCAAGCCACGACGGAGGAAAGCAAGCCTTGGAAACAGTACAGAGGCTG
TTGCCTGTGCTGTGCCAAGCGCACGGCCTCACCCCAGAGCAGGTCGTGGCGATCGCAAGCCACGACGGAG
GAAAGCAAGCCTTGGAAACAGTACAGAGGCTGTTGCCTGTGCTGTGCCAAGCGCACGGATTAACCCCAGA
GCAGGTCGTGGCGATCGCAAGCCACGACGGAGGAAAGCAAGCCTTGGAAACAGTACAGAGGCTGTTGCCT
GTGCTGTGCCAAGCGCACGGCTTAAGAGACGTGGGCACAGGAAAGATACTTAAGGGCGAATTCCAGCACA
CTGGCGGCCGTTACTAGTGGATCCGAGCTCGGTACCAAGCTTGATGCATAGCTTGAGTATTCTATAGTGT
CACCTAAATAGCTTGGCGTAATCATGGTCATAGCTGTTTCCTGTGTGAAATTGTTATCCGCTCACAATTC
CACACAACATACGAGCCGGAAGCATAAAGTGTAAAGCCTGGGGTGCCTAATGAGTGAGCTAACTCACATT
AATTGCGTTGCGCTCACTGCCCGCTTTCCAGTCGGGAAACCTGTCGTGCCAGCTGCATTAATGAATCGGC
CAACGCGCGGGGAGAGGCGGTTTGCGTATTGGGCGCTCTTCCGCTTC
